Addgene plasmid #182395: pETDuet-1_VNp-LZ-VenusN154_VNp-LZ-VenusC155 (BiFC construct)
Purpose: Bacterial expression of Vesicle Nucleating peptide-Leucine Zipper-amino-half_mVenus BIFC fragment n and Vesicle Nucleating peptide-Leucine Zipper-carboxyl-half_mVenus BIFC fragment fusions
Depositing lab: Dan Mulvihill. Depositing organization: London and South East University Group (LASE). Publication: High-yield vesicle-packaged recombinant protein production from E. coli. Eastwood TA, Baker K, Streather BR, Allen N, Wang L, Botchway SW, Brown IR, Hiscock JR, Lennon C, Mulvihill DP. Cell Rep Methods. 2023 Feb 2;3(2):100396. doi: 10.1016/j.crmeth.2023.100396. eCollection 2023 Feb 27. PubMed 36936078.
Backbone
  Vector backbone: pRSFDUET-1
  Backbone manufacturer: Novagen
  Vector type: Bacterial Expression
Growth in bacteria
  Bacterial resistance: Ampicillin, 100 μg/mL
  Growth temperature: 37°C
  Growth strain: DH5alpha
  Copy number: High Copy
Gene/Insert 1
  Gene/Insert name: VNp-LZ-VenusN154
  Species: Aequorea victoria
  Promoter: T7
  Tag / fusion protein: Vesicle Nucleating peptide (VNp) & Leucine Zipper
  Cloning method: Restriction Enzyme; 5′ cloning site Unknown (unknown if destroyed); 3′ cloning site Unknown (unknown if destroyed)
  Sequencing primers: 5′ n/a
Gene/Insert 2
  Gene/Insert name: VNp-LZ-VenusC155
  Species: Aequorea victoria
  Promoter: T7
  Tag / fusion protein: Vesicle Nucleating peptide (VNp) & Leucine Zipper
  Cloning method: Restriction Enzyme; 5′ cloning site Unknown (unknown if destroyed); 3′ cloning site Unknown (unknown if destroyed)
  Sequencing primers: 5′ n/a
Resource information
  A portion of this plasmid was derived from a plasmid made by: Synthetic
Terms and licenses: Academic/Nonprofit Terms; Industry Terms: Not Available to Industry
How to cite: pETDuet-1_VNp-LZ-VenusN154_VNp-LZ-VenusC155 (BiFC construct) was a gift from Dan Mulvihill (Addgene plasmid # 182395 ; http://n2t.net/addgene:182395 ; RRID:Addgene_182395)
