[The description below was written by a language model from this plasmid's Addgene catalogue record and pLannotate feature annotations shown in this document.]
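Description:
pETDuet-1_VNp-LZ-VenusN154_VNp-LZ-VenusC155 is a 6.5 kb dual-cassette bacterial expression plasmid for co-producing the two halves of a bimolecular fluorescence complementation (BiFC) pair in E. coli. The catalogue lists the backbone as pRSFDuet-1, but the name and the sequenced features point to pETDuet-1. The plasmid carries a ColE1/pBR322-type origin with bom and rop, an ampicillin resistance gene (matching the listed ampicillin selection), an f1 origin and lacI. The catalogue describes it as high copy, although the presence of rop would normally moderate copy number.

Each of the two expression units is driven by a T7 promoter with an adjacent lac operator. Expression therefore needs a host that supplies T7 RNA polymerase and is inducible with IPTG, with the plasmid-borne lac repressor keeping it off beforehand. A single T7 terminator follows the second unit. Both open reading frames begin with the Vesicle Nucleating peptide (VNp), which the annotation software matches to a short synuclein-like fragment. This is followed by a GCN4-derived leucine zipper and then one fragment of mVenus. In the sequenced record the first cassette carries the C-terminal fragment (VC155) and the second carries the N-terminal fragment, annotated as the I152L-improved VN155. This order is the reverse of the one in the plasmid name. The S-tag remnant downstream appears to be leftover vector sequence.

Pairing of the leucine zippers brings the two non-fluorescent Venus halves together so that they reconstitute a fluorescent protein. The VNp tag is intended to direct the fusions into vesicles released from the bacteria. The construct thus serves as a fluorescent readout showing that interacting protein partners can be co-expressed, can assemble and can be packaged into vesicles, in the context of vesicle-based recombinant protein production.
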