Features (pLannotate 1.2.2; 26 found; start..end, strand, type, name):
    552..629     -  promoter       lacI promoter: lacI
    637..916     -  CDS            TcR (fragment): tetracycline efflux protein; tet; confers resistance to tetracycline
    942..960     +  promoter       T7 promoter: promoter for bacteriophage T7 RNA polymerase
    961..985     +  protein_bind   lac operator: The lac repressor binds to the lac operator to inhibit transcription in E. coli. This inhibition can be relieved by adding lactose or isopropyl-β-D-thiogalactopyranoside (IPTG). lac repressor encoded by lacI
   1000..1022    +  RBS            RBS: efficient ribosome binding site from bacteriophage T7 gene 10 (Olins and Rangwala, 1989)
   1029..1088    +  CDS            Sncb (fragment): SYUB_MOUSE - Experimental evidence at protein level: Swiss-Prot protein existence level 1. May be involved in neuronal plasticity. From Mus musculus (Mouse).
   1149..1241    +  CDS            GCN4 (fragment): GCN4_YEAST - Also known as AAS101 From Saccharomyces cerevisiae (strain ATCC 204508 / S288c) (Baker's yeast).
   1248..1499    +  CDS            VC155: C-terminal fragment of mVenus for use in bimolecular fluorescence complementation (BiFC) (Kodama and Hu, 2010)
   1611..1629    +  promoter       T7 promoter: promoter for bacteriophage T7 RNA polymerase
   1630..1654    +  protein_bind   lac operator: The lac repressor binds to the lac operator to inhibit transcription in E. coli. This inhibition can be relieved by adding lactose or isopropyl-β-D-thiogalactopyranoside (IPTG). lac repressor encoded by lacI
   1697..1756    +  CDS            Sncb (fragment): SYUB_MOUSE - Experimental evidence at protein level: Swiss-Prot protein existence level 1. May be involved in neuronal plasticity. From Mus musculus (Mouse).
   1817..1909    +  CDS            GCN4 (fragment): GCN4_YEAST - Also known as AAS101 From Saccharomyces cerevisiae (strain ATCC 204508 / S288c) (Baker's yeast).
   1916..2380    +  CDS            VN155(I152L): improved N-terminal fragment of mVenus for use in bimolecular fluorescence complementation (BiFC) (Kodama and Hu, 2010)
   2445..2486    +  CDS            S-Tag (fragment): affinity and epitope tag derived from pancreatic ribonuclease A
   2516..2533    +  CDS            SET1 (fragment): solubility-enhancement tag derived from T7 phage gene 10B
   2541..2588    +  terminator     T7 terminator: transcription terminator for bacteriophage T7 RNA polymerase
   2625..3080    +  rep_origin     f1 ori (sequence partly withheld): f1 bacteriophage origin of replication; arrow indicates direction of (+) strand synthesis
   3195..4055    -  CDS            AmpR: β-lactamase; bla; confers resistance to ampicillin, carbenicillin, and related antibiotics
   4056..4148    -  promoter       AmpR promoter: bla
   4229..4817    +  rep_origin     ori: high-copy-number ColE1/pMB1/pBR322/pUC origin of replication
   5003..5142    -  misc_feature   bom: basis of mobility region from pBR322
   5244..5435    -  CDS            rop: Rop protein, which maintains plasmids at low copy number; rop
   5452..5832    +  CDS            YPB1_ECOLX: Protein predicted: Swiss-Prot protein existence level 4. From Escherichia coli.
   5894..5958    -  CDS            TcR (fragment): tetracycline efflux protein; tet; confers resistance to tetracycline
   5973..5994    -  protein_bind   CAP binding site: CAP binding activates transcription in the presence of cAMP. E. coli catabolite activator protein
   6007..551     -  CDS            lacI (across the origin): lac repressor; lacI; The lac repressor binds to the lac operator to inhibit transcription in E. coli. This inhibition can be relieved by adding lactose or isopropyl-β-D-thiogalactopyranoside (IPTG).
>Addgene plasmid #182395 | pETDuet-1_VNp-LZ-VenusN154_VNp-LZ-VenusC155 (BiFC construct) | addgene full sequence | sequence record 364922 | Addgene NGS Result
AGCGCGATTTGCTGGTGACCCAATGCGACCAGATGCTCCACGCCCAGTCGCGTACCGTCTTCATGGGAGA
AAATAATACTGTTGATGGGTGTCTGGTCAGAGACATCAAGAAATAACGCCGGAACATTAGTGCAGGCAGC
TTCCACAGCAATGGCATCCTGGTCATCCAGCGGATAGTTAATGATCAGCCCACTGACGCGTTGCGCGAGA
AGATTGTGCACCGCCGCTTTACAGGCTTCGACGCCGCTTCGTTCTACCATCGACACCACCACGCTGGCAC
CCAGTTGATCGGCGCGAGATTTAATCGCCGCGACAATTTGCGACGGCGCGTGCAGGGCCAGACTGGAGGT
GGCAACGCCAATCAGCAACGACTGTTTGCCCGCCAGTTGTTGTGCCACGCGGTTGGGAATGTAATTCAGC
TCCGCCATCGCCGCTTCCACTTTTTCCCGCGTTTTCGCAGAAACGTGGCTGGCCTGGTTCACCACGCGGG
AAACGGTCTGATAAGAGACACCGGCATACTCTGCGACATCGTATAACGTTACTGGTTTCACATTCACCAC
CCTGAATTGACTCTCTTCCGGGCGCTATCATGCCATACCGCGAAAGGTTTTGCGCCATTCGATGGTGTCC
GGGATCTCGACGCTCTCCCTTATGCGACTCCTGCATTAGGAAGCAGCCCAGTAGTAGGTTGAGGCCGTTG
AGCACCGCCGCCGCAAGGAATGGTGCATGCAAGGAGATGGCGCCCAACAGTCCCCCGGCCACGGGGCCTG
CCACCATACCCACGCCGAAACAAGCGCTCATGAGCCCGAAGTGGCGAGCCCGATCTTCCCCATCGGTGAT
GTCGGCGATATAGGCGCCAGCAACCGCACCTGTGGCGCCGGTGATGCCGGCCACGATGCGTCCGGCGTAG
AGGATCGAGATCGATCTCGATCCCGCGAAATTAATACGACTCACTATAGGGGAATTGTGAGCGGATAACA
ATTCCCCTCTAGAAATAATTTTGTTTAACTTTAAGAAGGAGATATACCATGGATGTATTCATGAAAGGAC
TTTCAAAGGCCAAGGAGGGAGTTGTGGCAGCTGCTGAGAAAACCAAACAGGGTGTGGCAGAAGCAGCAGG
AAAGACAAAAGAGGGTGTTCTCAGATCACGTATGAAACAGCTGGAAGATAAAGTTGAAGAACTGCTGAGC
AAAAACTACCACCTGGAAAATGAAGTTGCCCGTCTGAAAAAACTGGTTGGTGGATCCGACAAGCAGAAGA
ACGGCATCAAGGCCAACTTCAAGATCCGCCACAACATCGAGGACGGCGGCGTGCAGCTCGCCGACCACTA
CCAGCAGAACACCCCCATCGGCGACGGCCCCGTGCTGCTGCCCGACAACCACTACCTGAGCTACCAGTCC
AAACTGAGCAAAGACCCCAACGAGAAGCGCGATCACATGGTCCTGCTGGAGTTCGTGACCGCCGCCGGGA
TCACTCTCGGCATGGACGAGCTGTACAAGTAAAGATCCGAATTCGAGCTCGGCGCGCCTGCAGGTCGACA
AGCTTGCGGCCGCATAATGCTTAAGTCGAACAGAAAGTAATCGTATTGTACACGGCCGCATAATCGAAAT
TAATACGACTCACTATAGGGGAATTGTGAGCGGATAACAATTCCCCATCTTAGTATATTAGTTAAGTATA
AGAAGGAGATATACATATGGATGTATTCATGAAAGGACTTTCAAAGGCCAAGGAGGGAGTTGTGGCAGCT
GCTGAGAAAACCAAACAGGGTGTGGCAGAAGCAGCAGGAAAGACAAAAGAGGGTGTTCTCAGATCACGTA
TGAAACAGCTGGAAGATAAAGTTGAAGAACTGCTGAGCAAAAACTACCACCTGGAAAATGAAGTTGCCCG
TCTGAAAAAACTGGTTGGTAGATCTATGGTGAGCAAGGGCGAGGAGCTGTTCACCGGGGTGGTGCCCATC
CTGGTCGAGCTGGACGGCGACGTAAACGGCCACAAGTTCAGCGTGTCCGGCGAGGGCGAGGGCGATGCCA
CCTACGGCAAGCTGACCCTGAAGCTGATCTGCACCACCGGCAAGCTGCCCGTGCCCTGGCCCACCCTCGT
GACCACCCTGGGCTACGGCCTGCAGTGCTTCGCCCGCTACCCCGACCACATGAAGCAGCACGACTTCTTC
AAGTCCGCCATGCCCGAAGGCTACGTCCAGGAGCGCACCATCTTCTTCAAGGACGACGGCAACTACAAGA
CCCGCGCCGAGGTGAAGTTCGAGGGCGACACCCTGGTGAACCGCATCGAGCTGAAGGGCATCGACTTCAA
GGAGGACGGCAACATCCTGGGGCACAAGCTGGAGTACAACTACAACAGCCACAACGTCTATCTCACCGCC
TGAGGATCTCAATTGGATATCGGCCGGCCACGCGATCGCTGACGTCGGTACCCTCGAGTCTGGTAAAGAA
ACCGCTGCTGCGAAATTTGAACGCCAGCACATGGACTCGTCTACTAGCGCAGCTTAATTAACCTAGGCTG
CTGCCACCGCTGAGCAATAACTAGCATAACCCCTTGGGGCCTCTAAACGGGTCTTGAGGGGTTTTTTGCT
GAAAGGAGGAACTATATCCGGATTGGCGAATGGG
[124 nt withheld, positions 2625-2748]
C
[91 nt withheld, positions 2750-2840]
A
[49 nt withheld, positions 2842-2890]
CCTTTGACGTTGGAGTCCACGTTCTTT
[37 nt withheld, positions 2918-2954]
ACCCTATCTCGGTCTATTCTTTTGATTTATAAGGGATTTTGCCGATTTCGGCCTATTGGTTAAAAAATGA
GCTGATTTAACAAAAATTTAACGCGAATTTTAACAAAATATTAACGTTTACAATTTCTGGCGGCACGATG
GCATGAGATTATCAAAAAGGATCTTCACCTAGATCCTTTTAAATTAAAAATGAAGTTTTAAATCAATCTA
AAGTATATATGAGTAAACTTGGTCTGACAGTTACCAATGCTTAATCAGTGAGGCACCTATCTCAGCGATC
TGTCTATTTCGTTCATCCATAGTTGCCTGACTCCCCGTCGTGTAGATAACTACGATACGGGAGGGCTTAC
CATCTGGCCCCAGTGCTGCAATGATACCGCGAGACCCACGCTCACCGGCTCCAGATTTATCAGCAATAAA
CCAGCCAGCCGGAAGGGCCGAGCGCAGAAGTGGTCCTGCAACTTTATCCGCCTCCATCCAGTCTATTAAT
TGTTGCCGGGAAGCTAGAGTAAGTAGTTCGCCAGTTAATAGTTTGCGCAACGTTGTTGCCATTGCTACAG
GCATCGTGGTGTCACGCTCGTCGTTTGGTATGGCTTCATTCAGCTCCGGTTCCCAACGATCAAGGCGAGT
TACATGATCCCCCATGTTGTGCAAAAAAGCGGTTAGCTCCTTCGGTCCTCCGATCGTTGTCAGAAGTAAG
TTGGCCGCAGTGTTATCACTCATGGTTATGGCAGCACTGCATAATTCTCTTACTGTCATGCCATCCGTAA
GATGCTTTTCTGTGACTGGTGAGTACTCAACCAAGTCATTCTGAGAATAGTGTATGCGGCGACCGAGTTG
CTCTTGCCCGGCGTCAATACGGGATAATACCGCGCCACATAGCAGAACTTTAAAAGTGCTCATCATTGGA
AAACGTTCTTCGGGGCGAAAACTCTCAAGGATCTTACCGCTGTTGAGATCCAGTTCGATGTAACCCACTC
GTGCACCCAACTGATCTTCAGCATCTTTTACTTTCACCAGCGTTTCTGGGTGAGCAAAAACAGGAAGGCA
AAATGCCGCAAAAAAGGGAATAAGGGCGACACGGAAATGTTGAATACTCATACTCTTCCTTTTTCAATCA
TGATTGAAGCATTTATCAGGGTTATTGTCTCATGAGCGGATACATATTTGAATGTATTTAGAAAAATAAA
CAAATAGGTCATGACCAAAATCCCTTAACGTGAGTTTTCGTTCCACTGAGCGTCAGACCCCGTAGAAAAG
ATCAAAGGATCTTCTTGAGATCCTTTTTTTCTGCGCGTAATCTGCTGCTTGCAAACAAAAAAACCACCGC
TACCAGCGGTGGTTTGTTTGCCGGATCAAGAGCTACCAACTCTTTTTCCGAAGGTAACTGGCTTCAGCAG
AGCGCAGATACCAAATACTGTCCTTCTAGTGTAGCCGTAGTTAGGCCACCACTTCAAGAACTCTGTAGCA
CCGCCTACATACCTCGCTCTGCTAATCCTGTTACCAGTGGCTGCTGCCAGTGGCGATAAGTCGTGTCTTA
CCGGGTTGGACTCAAGACGATAGTTACCGGATAAGGCGCAGCGGTCGGGCTGAACGGGGGGTTCGTGCAC
ACAGCCCAGCTTGGAGCGAACGACCTACACCGAACTGAGATACCTACAGCGTGAGCTATGAGAAAGCGCC
ACGCTTCCCGAAGGGAGAAAGGCGGACAGGTATCCGGTAAGCGGCAGGGTCGGAACAGGAGAGCGCACGA
GGGAGCTTCCAGGGGGAAACGCCTGGTATCTTTATAGTCCTGTCGGGTTTCGCCACCTCTGACTTGAGCG
TCGATTTTTGTGATGCTCGTCAGGGGGGCGGAGCCTATGGAAAAACGCCAGCAACGCGGCCTTTTTACGG
TTCCTGGCCTTTTGCTGGCCTTTTGCTCACATGTTCTTTCCTGCGTTATCCCCTGATTCTGTGGATAACC
GTATTACCGCCTTTGAGTGAGCTGATACCGCTCGCCGCAGCCGAACGACCGAGCGCAGCGAGTCAGTGAG
CGAGGAAGCGGAAGAGCGCCTGATGCGGTATTTTCTCCTTACGCATCTGTGCGGTATTTCACACCGCAAT
GGTGCACTCTCAGTACAATCTGCTCTGATGCCGCATAGTTAAGCCAGTATACACTCCGCTATCGCTACGT
GACTGGGTCATGGCTGCGCCCCGACACCCGCCAACACCCGCTGACGCGCCCTGACGGGCTTGTCTGCTCC
CGGCATCCGCTTACAGACAAGCTGTGACCGTCTCCGGGAGCTGCATGTGTCAGAGGTTTTCACCGTCATC
ACCGAAACGCGCGAGGCAGCTGCGGTAAAGCTCATCAGCGTGGTCGTGAAGCGATTCACAGATGTCTGCC
TGTTCATCCGCGTCCAGCTCGTTGAGTTTCTCCAGAAGCGTTAATGTCTGGCTTCTGATAAAGCGGGCCA
TGTTAAGGGCGGTTTTTTCCTGTTTGGTCACTGATGCCTCCGTGTAAGGGGGATTTCTGTTCATGGGGGT
AATGATACCGATGAAACGAGAGAGGATGCTCACGATACGGGTTACTGATGATGAACATGCCCGGTTACTG
GAACGTTGTGAGGGTAAACAACTGGCGGTATGGATGCGGCGGGACCAGAGAAAAATCACTCAGGGTCAAT
GCCAGCGCTTCGTTAATACAGATGTAGGTGTTCCACAGGGTAGCCAGCAGCATCCTGCGATGCAGATCCG
GAACATAATGGTGCAGGGCGCTGACTTCCGCGTTTCCAGACTTTACGAAACACGGAAACCGAAGACCATT
CATGTTGTTGCTCAGGTCGCAGACGTTTTGCAGCAGCAGTCGCTTCACGTTCGCTCGCGTATCGGTGATT
CATTCTGCTAACCAGTAAGGCAACCCCGCCAGCCTAGCCGGGTCCTCAACGACAGGAGCACGATCATGCT
AGTCATGCCCCGCGCCCACCGGAAGGAGCTGACTGGGTTGAAGGCTCTCAAGGGCATCGGTCGAGATCCC
GGTGCCTAATGAGTGAGCTAACTTACATTAATTGCGTTGCGCTCACTGCCCGCTTTCCAGTCGGGAAACC
TGTCGTGCCAGCTGCATTAATGAATCGGCCAACGCGCGGGGAGAGGCGGTTTGCGTATTGGGCGCCAGGG
TGGTTTTTCTTTTCACCAGTGAGACGGGCAACAGCTGATTGCCCTTCACCGCCTGGCCCTGAGAGAGTTG
CAGCAAGCGGTCCACGCTGGTTTGCCCCAGCAGGCGAAAATCCTGTTTGATGGTGGTTAACGGCGGGATA
TAACATGAGCTGTCTTCGGTATCGTCGTATCCCACTACCGAGATGTCCGCACCAACGCGCAGCCCGGACT
CGGTAATGGCGCGCATTGCGCCCAGCGCCATCTGATCGTTGGCAACCAGCATCGCAGTGGGAACGATGCC
CTCATTCAGCATTTGCATGGTTTGTTGAAAACCGGACATGGCACTCCAGTCGCCTTCCCGTTCCGCTATC
GGCTGAATTTGATTGCGAGTGAGATATTTATGCCAGCCAGCCAGACGCAGACGCGCCGAGACAGAACTTA
ATGGGCCCGCTAAC
